Addgene plasmid #104806: pSC32
Purpose: CRISPR/Cas9 2xplex gRNA targeting Medtr2g101090 (Pen3). Also expresses Cas9 from AtUBQ10 promoter.
Depositing lab: Nevin Young. Depositing organization: University of Minnesota. Publication: Validating Genome-Wide Association Candidates Controlling Quantitative Variation in Nodulation. Curtin SJ, Tiffin P, Guhlin J, Trujillo DI, Burghart LT, Atkins P, Baltes NJ, Denny R, Voytas DF, Stupar RM, Young ND. Plant Physiol. 2017 Feb;173(2):921-931. doi: 10.1104/pp.16.01923. Epub 2017 Jan 5. PubMed 28057894.
Backbone
  Vector backbone: pSC218
  Vector type: Plant Expression, CRISPR
Growth in bacteria
  Bacterial resistance: Kanamycin, 50 μg/mL
  Growth temperature: 37°C
  Growth strain: DH5alpha
  Copy number: Low Copy
Gene/Insert
  Gene/Insert name: Medtr2g101090 (alt name: Pen3)
  gRNA/shRNA sequence: gatttctcagctagatgcca, ggacttctcaaagcatgtt
  Cloning method: Gateway Cloning
Terms and licenses: Academic/Nonprofit Terms; Industry Terms: Not Available to Industry
Depositor comments: 112-40:6.1. Alternative name of plasmid: pSG218UG
How to cite: pSC32 was a gift from Nevin Young (Addgene plasmid # 104806 ; http://n2t.net/addgene:104806 ; RRID:Addgene_104806)
