[The description below was written by a language model from this plasmid's Addgene catalogue record and pLannotate feature annotations shown in this document.]
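Description:
pSC32 (also recorded as pSG218UG) is an 18.3 kb plant-expression CRISPR/Cas9 binary vector built on the pSC218 backbone by Gateway cloning. It is designed to mutate Medtr2g101090 (Pen3), a candidate gene studied in work on validating genome-wide association candidates for nodulation variation. The backbone carries the hallmarks of a broad-host-range RK2/IncP-type binary plasmid. These include oriV with its trans-acting replication protein trfA, an incP oriT with traJ for conjugal mobilisation, remnants of tetracycline resistance genes, and an IS1 element. A KanR (aphA-3) gene provides kanamycin selection in bacteria, where the plasmid is maintained at low copy. Nopaline-type left and right T-DNA border repeats delimit the region intended for transfer into plant cells, which implies Agrobacterium-mediated delivery, although the record does not name the delivery method.

Within the T-DNA, attB1, attB5 and attB2 sites mark the junctions of a multisite Gateway assembly. The first module is a plant codon-optimised Streptococcus pyogenes Cas9 containing the potato IV2 intron. It is preceded by a 2xFLAG tag and followed by a NOS terminator. The catalogue states that Cas9 is driven by the AtUBQ10 promoter, although this promoter is not annotated in the feature table. The second module holds two gRNA scaffolds, consistent with the duplex guide design in which two spacers target the same gene. The promoters driving the guides are not identified in the record. Near the left border, a CaMV 35S promoter drives the bar (BlpR) gene with a NOS terminator, giving phosphinothricin/bialaphos resistance for selecting transformed plant tissue. The construct is used to generate targeted knockout mutations in Pen3 for functional testing.
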