Features (pLannotate 1.2.2; 38 found; start..end, strand, type, name):
     21..42      -  misc_feature   MCS (fragment): pBluescript multiple cloning site
     59..83      +  protein_bind   attB1: mutant version of attB; recombination site for the Gateway® BP reaction BP Clonase™
    105..152     +  CDS            2xFLAG: two tandem FLAG® epitope tags
    204..4493    +  CDS            pcoCas9: Cas9 endonuclease from the Streptococcus pyogenes Type II CRISPR/Cas system plant codon-optimized Cas9 gene containing the potato IV2 intron
   4552..4804    +  terminator     NOS terminator: nopaline synthase terminator and poly(A) signal
   4849..4869    +  protein_bind   attB5: mutant version of attB; core recombination site for the Gateway® BP reaction BP Clonase™
   5224..5299    +  misc_RNA       gRNA scaffold: guide RNA scaffold for the Streptococcus pyogenes CRISPR/Cas9 system
   5311..5332    -  protein_bind   attB2 (fragment): mutant version of attB; recombination site for the Gateway® BP reaction BP Clonase™
   5812..5887    +  misc_RNA       gRNA scaffold: guide RNA scaffold for the Streptococcus pyogenes CRISPR/Cas9 system
   5899..5920    -  protein_bind   attB2 (fragment): mutant version of attB; recombination site for the Gateway® BP reaction BP Clonase™
   5942..5966    -  protein_bind   attB2: mutant version of attB; recombination site for the Gateway® BP reaction BP Clonase™
   5984..6019    -  misc_feature   MCS (fragment): pBluescript multiple cloning site
   6030..6282    +  terminator     NOS terminator: nopaline synthase terminator and poly(A) signal
   6341..6458    -  promoter       NOS promoter (fragment): nopaline synthase promoter
   6582..6606    +  misc_feature   RB T-DNA repeat: right border repeat from nopaline C58 T-DNA
   6716..6965    -  CDS            TcR (fragment): tetracycline efflux protein; tetA; confers resistance to tetracycline
   7071..7721    +  CDS            TetR: tetracycline resistance regulatory protein; tetR
   8080..8270    -  rep_origin     ori (fragment): high-copy-number ColE1/pMB1/pBR322/pUC origin of replication
   8402..8511    +  oriT           oriT: incP origin of transfer
   8544..8915    +  CDS            traJ: oriT-recognizing protein; traJ
   8953..9072    +  CDS            traI (fragment): TRAI6_ECOLX - Experimental evidence at protein level: Swiss-Prot protein existence level 1. The initiation process of transfer DNA synthesis requires the interaction of at least three plasmid-specific components (TraH, I, and J) at the transfer origin resulting in the assembly of a specialised nucleoprotein complex - the relaxosome. Site- and strand-specific cleavage at the transfer origin is dependent on TraI and TraJ. From Escherichia coli.
   9065..9679    +  rep_origin     oriV: origin of replication for the bacterial F plasmid
   9751..10026   +  CDS            klaC (fragment): KLAC_ECOLX - Also known as telB. Protein predicted: Swiss-Prot protein existence level 4. Belongs to the kla operon, which is associated with cryptic tellurite resistance, and IncW plasmid fertility inhibition. From Escherichia coli.
  10222..10371   +  CDS            satA (fragment): STA_BACSU - Also known as yyaR. Experimental evidence at protein level: Swiss-Prot protein existence level 1. Involved in resistance to streptothricin, a broad-spectrum antibiotic produced by streptomycetes. Detoxifies streptothricin via acetylation of the beta amino group of the first beta-lysyl moiety of streptothricin. From Bacillus subtilis (strain 168).
  10380..11147   -  mobile_element IS1: prokaryotic transposable element IS1
  11339..12133   +  CDS            KanR: aminoglycoside phosphotransferase; aphA-3; confers resistance to kanamycin
  12432..13580   +  CDS            trfA: trans-acting replication protein that binds to and activates oriV
  13600..13719   +  CDS            tetR (fragment): TETR1_ECOLX - Experimental evidence at protein level: Swiss-Prot protein existence level 1. TetR is the repressor of the tetracycline resistance element; its N-terminal region forms a helix-turn-helix structure and binds DNA. Binding of tetracycline to TetR reduces the repressor affinity for the tetracycline resistance gene (tetA) promoter operator sites. From Escherichia coli.
  15176..15200   +  misc_feature   LB T-DNA repeat: left border repeat from nopaline C58 T-DNA
  15254..15384   -  CDS            lacI (fragment): lac repressor; lacI; The lac repressor binds to the lac operator to inhibit transcription in E. coli. This inhibition can be relieved by adding lactose or isopropyl-β-D-thiogalactopyranoside (IPTG).
  15385..15685   -  rep_origin     M13 ori (fragment) (sequence partly withheld): M13 bacteriophage origin of replication; arrow indicates direction of (+) strand synthesis
  15683..15838   -  CDS            lacZα (fragment) (sequence partly withheld): LacZα fragment of β-galactosidase; lacZ fragment
  15847..16099   -  terminator     NOS terminator: nopaline synthase terminator and poly(A) signal
  16105..16122   +  misc_feature   MCS (fragment): pUC18/19 multiple cloning site
  16115..16228   -  CDS            bah (fragment): BAH_STRHY - Protein inferred from homology: Swiss-Prot protein existence level 3. This protein removes the N-acetyl group from bialaphos as one of the final steps of the bialaphos biosynthetic pathway. From Streptomyces hygroscopicus.
  16243..16794   -  CDS            BlpR: phosphinothricin acetyltransferase; Streptomyces hygroscopicus bar; confers resistance to bialophos or phosphinothricin
  16819..17160   -  promoter       CaMV 35S promoter: strong constitutive promoter from cauliflower mosaic virus
  17669..17713   -  CDS            lacZα (fragment): LacZα fragment of β-galactosidase; lacZ fragment
>Addgene plasmid #104806 | pSC32 | addgene full sequence | sequence record 202758 | Addgene NGS Result
TGAGTTTTTCTGATTAACAGGGTACCGGGCCCCCCCTCGAGGCGCGCCAAGCTATCAAACAAGTTTGTAC
AAAAAAGCAGGCTCCGAATTCGCCCTTCACCATGGATTACAAGGATGATGATGATAAGGATTACAAGGAT
GATGATGATAAGATGGCTCCAAAGAAGAAGAGAAAGGTTGGAATCCACGGAGTTCCAGCTGCTGATAAGA
AGTACTCTATCGGACTTGACATCGGAACCAACTCTGTTGGATGGGCTGTTATCACCGATGAGTACAAGGT
TCCATCTAAGAAGTTCAAGGTTCTTGGAAACACCGATAGACACTCTATCAAGAAGAACCTTATCGGTGCT
CTTCTTTTCGATTCTGGAGAGACCGCTGAGGCTACCAGATTGAAGAGAACCGCTAGAAGAAGATACACCA
GAAGAAAGAACAGAATCTGCTACCTTCAGGAAATCTTCTCTAACGAGATGGCTAAGGTTGATGATTCTTT
CTTCCACAGACTTGAGGAGTCTTTCCTTGTTGAGGAGGATAAGAAGCACGAGAGACACCCAATCTTCGGA
AACATCGTTGATGAGGTTGCTTACCACGAGAAGTACCCAACCATCTACCACCTTAGAAAGAAGTTGGTTG
ATTCTACCGATAAGGCTGATCTTAGACTTATCTACCTTGCTCTTGCTCACATGATCAAGTTCAGAGGACA
CTTCCTTATCGAGGGAGACCTTAACCCAGATAACTCTGATGTTGATAAGTTGTTCATCCAGCTTGTTCAG
ACCTACAACCAGCTTTTCGAGGAGAACCCAATCAACGCTTCTGGAGTTGATGCTAAGGCTATCCTTTCTG
CTAGACTTTCTAAGTCTCGTAGACTTGAGAACCTTATCGCTCAGCTTCCAGGAGAGAAGAAGAACGGACT
TTTCGGAAACCTTATCGCTCTTTCTCTTGGACTTACCCCAAACTTCAAGTCTAACTTCGATCTTGCTGAG
GATGCTAAGTTGCAGCTTTCTAAGGATACCTACGATGATGATCTTGATAACCTTCTTGCTCAGATCGGAG
ATCAGTACGCTGATCTTTTCCTTGCTGCTAAGAACCTTTCTGATGCTATCCTTCTTTCTGACATCCTTAG
AGTTAACACCGAGATCACCAAGGCTCCACTTTCTGCTTCTATGATCAAGAGATACGATGAGCACCACCAG
GATCTTACCCTTTTGAAGGCTCTTGTTAGACAGCAGCTTCCAGAGAAGTACAAGGAAATCTTCTTCGATC
AGTCTAAGAACGGATACGCTGGATACATCGATGGAGGAGCTTCTCAGGAGGAGTTCTACAAGTTCATCAA
GCCAATCCTTGAGAAGATGGATGGAACCGAGGAGCTTCTTGTTAAGTTGAACAGAGAGGATCTTCTTAGA
AAGCAGAGAACCTTCGATAACGGATCTATCCCACACCAGATCCACCTTGGAGAGCTTCACGCTATCCTTC
GTAGACAGGAGGATTTCTACCCATTCTTGAAGGATAACAGAGAGAAGATCGAGAAGATCCTTACCTTCAG
AATCCCATACTACGTTGGACCACTTGCTAGAGGAAACTCTCGTTTCGCTTGGATGACCAGAAAGTCTGAG
GAGACCATCACCCCTTGGAACTTCGAGGAGGTAAGTTTCTGCTTCTACCTTTGATATATATATAATAATT
ATCATTAATTAGTAGTAATATAATATTTCAAATATTTTTTTCAAAATAAAAGAATGTAGTATATAGCAAT
TGCTTTTCTGTAGTTTATAAGTGTGTATATTTTAATTTATAACTTTTCTAATATATGACCAAAATTTGTT
GATGTGCAGGTTGTTGATAAGGGAGCTTCTGCTCAGTCTTTCATCGAGAGAATGACCAACTTCGATAAGA
ACCTTCCAAACGAGAAGGTTCTTCCAAAGCACTCTCTTCTTTACGAGTACTTCACCGTTTACAACGAGCT
TACCAAGGTTAAGTACGTTACCGAGGGAATGAGAAAGCCAGCTTTCCTTTCTGGAGAGCAGAAGAAGGCT
ATCGTTGATCTTCTTTTCAAGACCAACAGAAAGGTTACCGTTAAGCAGTTGAAGGAGGATTACTTCAAGA
AGATCGAGTGCTTCGATTCTGTTGAAATCTCTGGAGTTGAGGATAGATTCAACGCTTCTCTTGGAACCTA
CCACGATCTTTTGAAGATCATCAAGGATAAGGATTTCCTTGATAACGAGGAGAACGAGGACATCCTTGAG
GACATCGTTCTTACCCTTACCCTTTTCGAGGATAGAGAGATGATCGAGGAGAGACTCAAGACCTACGCTC
ACCTTTTCGATGATAAGGTTATGAAGCAGTTGAAGAGAAGAAGATACACCGGATGGGGTAGACTTTCTCG
TAAGTTGATCAACGGAATCAGAGATAAGCAGTCTGGAAAGACCATCCTTGATTTCTTGAAGTCTGATGGA
TTCGCTAACAGAAACTTCATGCAGCTTATCCACGATGATTCTCTTACCTTCAAGGAGGACATCCAGAAGG
CTCAGGTTTCTGGACAGGGAGATTCTCTTCACGAGCACATCGCTAACCTTGCTGGATCTCCAGCTATCAA
GAAGGGAATCCTTCAGACCGTTAAGGTTGTTGATGAGCTTGTTAAGGTTATGGGTAGACACAAGCCAGAG
AACATCGTTATCGAGATGGCTAGAGAGAACCAGACCACCCAGAAGGGACAGAAGAACTCTCGTGAGAGAA
TGAAGAGAATCGAGGAGGGAATCAAGGAGCTTGGATCTCAAATCTTGAAGGAGCACCCAGTTGAGAACAC
CCAGCTTCAGAACGAGAAGTTGTACCTTTACTACCTTCAGAACGGAAGAGATATGTACGTTGATCAGGAG
CTTGACATCAACAGACTTTCTGATTACGATGTTGATCACATCGTTCCACAGTCTTTCTTGAAGGATGATT
CTATCGATAACAAGGTTCTTACCCGTTCTGATAAGAACAGAGGAAAGTCTGATAACGTTCCATCTGAGGA
GGTTGTTAAGAAGATGAAGAACTACTGGAGACAGCTTCTTAACGCTAAGTTGATCACCCAGAGAAAGTTC
GATAACCTTACCAAGGCTGAGAGAGGAGGACTTTCTGAGCTTGATAAGGCTGGATTCATCAAGAGACAGC
TTGTTGAGACCAGACAGATCACCAAGCACGTTGCTCAGATCCTTGATTCTCGTATGAACACCAAGTACGA
TGAGAACGATAAGTTGATCAGAGAGGTTAAGGTTATCACCTTGAAGTCTAAGTTGGTTTCTGATTTCAGA
AAGGATTTCCAGTTCTACAAGGTTAGAGAGATCAACAACTACCACCACGCTCACGATGCTTACCTTAACG
CTGTTGTTGGAACCGCTCTTATCAAGAAGTACCCAAAGTTGGAGTCTGAGTTCGTTTACGGAGATTACAA
GGTTTACGATGTTAGAAAGATGATCGCTAAGTCTGAGCAGGAGATCGGAAAGGCTACCGCTAAGTACTTC
TTCTACTCTAACATCATGAACTTCTTCAAGACCGAGATCACCCTTGCTAACGGAGAGATCAGAAAGAGAC
CACTTATCGAGACCAACGGAGAGACCGGAGAGATCGTTTGGGATAAGGGAAGAGATTTCGCTACCGTTAG
AAAGGTTCTTTCTATGCCACAGGTTAACATCGTTAAGAAAACCGAGGTTCAGACCGGAGGATTCTCTAAG
GAGTCTATCCTTCCAAAGAGAAACTCTGATAAGTTGATCGCTAGAAAGAAGGATTGGGACCCAAAGAAGT
ACGGAGGATTCGATTCTCCAACCGTTGCTTACTCTGTTCTTGTTGTTGCTAAGGTTGAGAAGGGAAAGTC
TAAGAAGTTGAAGTCTGTTAAGGAGCTTCTTGGAATCACCATCATGGAGCGTTCTTCTTTCGAGAAGAAC
CCAATCGATTTCCTTGAGGCTAAGGGATACAAGGAGGTTAAGAAGGATCTTATCATCAAGTTGCCAAAGT
ACTCTCTTTTCGAGCTTGAGAACGGAAGAAAGAGAATGCTTGCTTCTGCTGGAGAGCTTCAGAAGGGAAA
CGAGCTTGCTCTTCCATCTAAGTACGTTAACTTCCTTTACCTTGCTTCTCACTACGAGAAGTTGAAGGGA
TCTCCAGAGGATAACGAGCAGAAGCAGCTTTTCGTTGAGCAGCACAAGCACTACCTTGATGAGATCATCG
AGCAAATCTCTGAGTTCTCTAAGAGAGTTATCCTTGCTGATGCTAACCTTGATAAGGTTCTTTCTGCTTA
CAACAAGCACAGAGATAAGCCAATCAGAGAGCAGGCTGAGAACATCATCCACCTTTTCACCCTTACCAAC
CTTGGTGCTCCAGCTGCTTTCAAGTACTTCGATACCACCATCGATAGAAAAAGATACACCTCTACCAAGG
AGGTTCTTGATGCTACCCTTATCCACCAGTCTATCACCGGACTTTACGAGACCAGAATCGATCTTTCTCA
GCTTGGAGGAGATAAGAGACCAGCTGCTACCAAGAAGGCTGGACAGGCTAAGAAGAAGAAGTGAGACGTC
CGATCGTTCAAACATTTGGCAATAAAGTTTCTTAAGATTGAATCCTGTTGCCGGTCTTGCGATGATTATC
ATATAATTTCTGTTGAATTACGTTAAGCATGTAATAATTAACATGTAATGCATGACGTTATTTATGAGAT
GGGTTTTTATGATTAGAGTCCCGCAATTATACATTTAATACGCGATAGAAAACAAAATATAGCGCGCAAA
CTAGGATAAATTATCGCGCGCGGTGTCATCTATGTTACTAGATCGGGAATTGATCCCCCCTCGACAGCTT
CCGGAAAGGGCGAATTCGCAACTTTGTATACAAAAGTTGCCGAGCTCGCGGCCGCATGTTGTTGTTACCA
GAAAGTAAATAAATGTTCAATCTCTGATGTTCTCAAGTAAGTGAGTTTTATTGGGAATAATATTAACTTA
TGTTCTTCTTGCATTTGATTTCTTTGCCGCTCTCTTCTTCTATCTTAAATCTGTGTATACTATTTCACTA
TTGGGCTTTTTATTAGTCTATAATGGGACTCAAAATAAGGCTTTGGCCCACATCAAAAAGATAAGTCACA
AATCAAAACTAAATTCAGAGTCTTTTCTCCCACATCGGTCACTGTACTCATTTTGTGTTTGTTTATATAT
TACACGAACCGATCTTTGGTACGGATTTCTCAGCTAGATGCCAGTTTTAGAGCTAGAAATAGCAAGTTAA
AATAAGGCTAGTCCGTTATCAACTTGAAAAAGTGGCACCGAGTCGGTGCTTTTTTTCTAGACCCAGCTTT
CTTGTACAAAGTTGGCATTACCATGGCTTCGTTGAACAACGGAAACTCGACTTGCCTTCCGCACAATACA
TCATTTCTTCTTAGCTTTTTTTCTTCTTCTTCGTTCATACAGTTTTTTTTTGTTTATCAGCTTACATTTT
CTTGAACCGTAGCTTTCGTTTTCTTCTTTTTAACTTTCCATTCGGAGTTTTTGTATCTTGTTTCATAGTT
TGTCCCAGGATTAGAATGATTAGGCATCGAACCTTCAAGAATTTGATTGAATAAAACATCTTCATTCTTA
AGATATGAAGATAATCTTCAAAAGGCCCCTGGGAATCTGAAAGAAGAGAAGCAGGCCCATTTATATGGGA
AAGAACAATAGTATTTCTTATATAGGCCCATTTAAGTTGAAAACAATCTTCAAAAGTCCCACATCGCTTA
GATAAGAAAACGAAGCTGAGTTTATATACAGCTAGAGTCGAAGTAGTGATTGGGACTTCTCAAAGCATGT
TGTTTTAGAGCTAGAAATAGCAAGTTAAAATAAGGCTAGTCCGTTATCAACTTGAAAAAGTGGCACCGAG
TCGGTGCTTTTTTTCTAGACCCAGCTTTCTTGTACAAAGTTGGCATTACTGCAGGTCGACGACCCAGCTT
TCTTGTACAAAGTGGTTCGATAATTCTTAATTAACTAGTTCTAGAGCGGCCGCCACCGCGGTGGAGCTCG
AATTTCCCCGATCGTTCAAACATTTGGCAATAAAGTTTCTTAAGATTGAATCCTGTTGCCGGTCTTGCGA
TGATTATCATATAATTTCTGTTGAATTACGTTAAGCATGTAATAATTAACATGTAATGCATGACGTTATT
TATGAGATGGGTTTTTATGATTAGAGTCCCGCAATTATACATTTAATACGCGATAGAAAACAAAATATAG
CGCGCAAACTAGGATAAATTATCGCGCGCGGTGTCATCTATGTTACTAGATCGGGAATTCGTAATCATGG
TCATAGCTGTTTCCTGCCTAGTCGGAGCGGCCGCGTCCGTCTAGCTGATAGTGACCTTAGGCGACTTTTG
AACGCGCAATAATGGTTTCTGACGTATGTGCTTAGCTCATTAAACTCCAGAAACCCGCGGCTGAGTGGCT
CCTTCAACGTTGCGGTTCTGTCAGTTCCAAACGTAAAACGGCTTGTCCCGCGTCATCGGCGGGGGTCATA
ACGTGACTCCCTTAATTCTCCGCTCATGATCAGATTGTCGTTTCCCGCCTTCAGTTTAAACTATCAGTGT
TTGACAGGATATATTGGCGGGTAAACCTAAGAGAAAAGAGCGTTTATTAGAATAATCGGATATTTAAAAG
GGCGTGAAAAGGTTTATCCGTTCGTCCATTTGTATGTGCATGCCAACCACAGGGTTCCCCAGATCTGGCG
CCGGCCAGCGAGACGAGCAAGATTGGCCGCCGCCCGAAACGATCCGACAGCGCGCCCAGCACAGGTGCGC
AGGCAAATTGCACCAACGCATACAGCGCCAGCAGAATGCCATAGTGGGCGGTGACGTCGTTCGAGTGAAC
CAGATCGCGCAGGAGGCCCGGCAGCACCGGCATAATCAGGCCGATGCCGACAGCGTCGAGCGCGACAGTG
CTCAGAATTACGATCAGGGGTATGTTGGGTTTCACGTCTGGCCTCCGGACCAGCCTCCGCTGGTCCGATT
GAACGCGCGGATTCTTTATCACTGATAAGTTGGTGGACATATTATGTTTATCAGTGATAAAGTGTCAAGC
ATGACAAAGTTGCAGCCGAATACAGTGATCCGTGCCGCCCTGGACCTGTTGAACGAGGTCGGCGTAGACG
GTCTGACGACACGCAAACTGGCGGAACGGTTGGGGGTTCAGCAGCCGGCGCTTTACTGGCACTTCAGGAA
CAAGCGGGCGCTGCTCGACGCACTGGCCGAAGCCATGCTGGCGGAGAATCATACGCATTCGGTGCCGAGA
GCCGACGACGACTGGCGCTCATTTCTGATCGGGAATGCCCGCAGCTTCAGGCAGGCGCTGCTCGCCTACC
GCGATGGCGCGCGCATCCATGCCGGCACGCGACCGGGCGCACCGCAGATGGAAACGGCCGACGCGCAGCT
TCGCTTCCTCTGCGAGGCGGGTTTTTCGGCCGGGGACGCCGTCAATGCGCTGATGACAATCAGCTACTTC
ACTGTTGGGGCCGTGCTTGAGGAGCAGGCCGGCGACAGCGATGCCGGCGAGCGCGGCGGCACCGTTGAAC
AGGCTCCGCTCTCGCCGCTGTTGCGGGCCGCGATAGACGCCTTCGACGAAGCCGGTCCGGACGCAGCGTT
CGAGCAGGGACTCGCGGTGATTGTCGATGGATTGGCGAAAAGGAGGCTCGTTGTCAGGAACGTTGAAGGA
CCGAGAAAGGGTGACGATTGATCAGGACCGCTGCCGGAGCGCAACCCACTCACTACAGCAGAGCCATGTA
GACAACATCCCCTCCCCCTTTCCACCGCGTCAGACGCCCGTAGCAGCCCGCTACGGGCTTTTTCATGCCC
TGCCCTAGCGTCCAAGCCTCACGGCCGCGCTCGGCCTCTCTGGCGGCCTTCTGGCGCTCTTCCGCTTCCT
CGCTCACTGACTCGCTGCGCTCGGTCGTTCGGCTGCGGCGAGCGGTATCAGCTCACTCAAAGGCGGTAAT
ACGGTTATCCACAGAATCAGGGGATAACGCAGGAAAGAACATGTGAGCAAAAGGCCAGCAAAAGGCCAGG
AACCGTAAAAAGGCCGCGTTGCTGGCGTTTTTCCATAGGCTCCGCCCCCCTGACGAGCATCACAAAAATC
GACGCTCAAGTCAGAGGTGGCGAAACCCGACAGGACTATAAAGATACCAGGCGTTTCCCCCTGGAAGCTC
CCTCGTGCGCTCTCCTGTTCCGACCCTGCCGCTTACCGGATACCTGTCCGCCTTTCTCCCTTCGGGAAGC
GTGGCGCTTTTCCGCTGCATAACCCTGCTTCGGGGTCATTATAGCGATTTTTTCGGTATATCCATCCTTT
TTCGCACGATATACAGGATTTTGCCAAAGGGTTCGTGTAGACTTTCCTTGGTGTATCCAACGGCGTCAGC
CGGGCAGGATAGGTGAAGTAGGCCCACCCGCGAGCGGGTGTTCCTTCTTCACTGTCCCTTATTCGCACCT
GGCGGTGCTCAACGGGAATCCTGCTCTGCGAGGCTGGCCGGCTACCGCCGGCGTAACAGATGAGGGCAAG
CGGATGGCTGATGAAACCAAGCCAACCAGGAAGGGCAGCCCACCTATCAAGGTGTACTGCCTTCCAGACG
AACGAAGAGCGATTGAGGAAAAGGCGGCGGCGGCCGGCATGAGCCTGTCGGCCTACCTGCTGGCCGTCGG
CCAGGGCTACAAAATCACGGGCGTCGTGGACTATGAGCACGTCCGCGAGCTGGCCCGCATCAATGGCGAC
CTGGGCCGCCTGGGCGGCCTGCTGAAACTCTGGCTCACCGACGACCCGCGCACGGCGCGGTTCGGTGATG
CCACGATCCTCGCCCTGCTGGCGAAGATCGAAGAGAAGCAGGACGAGCTTGGCAAGGTCATGATGGGCGT
GGTCCGCCCGAGGGCAGAGCCATGACTTTTTTAGCCGCTAAAACGGCCGGGGGGTGCGCGTGATTGCCAA
GCACGTCCCCATGCGCTCCATCAAGAAGAGCGACTTCGCGGAGCTGGTGAAGTACATCACCGACGAGCAA
GGCAAGACCGAGCGCCTTTCCGACGCTCACCGGGCTGGTTGCCCTCGCCGCTGGGCTGGCGGCCGTCTAT
GGCCCTGCAAACGCGCCAGAAACGCCGTCGAAGCCGTGTGCGAGACACCGCGGCCGGCCGCCGGCGTTGT
GGATACCTCGCGGAAAACTTGGCCCTCACTGACAGATGAGGGGCGGACGTTGACACTTGAGGGGCCGACT
CACCCGGCGCGGCGTTGACAGATGAGGGGCAGGCTCGATTTCGGCCGGCGACGTGGAGCTGGCCAGCCTC
GCAAATCGGCGAAAACGCCTGATTTTACGCGAGTTTCCCACAGATGATGTGGACAAGCCTGGGGATAAGT
GCCCTGCGGTATTGACACTTGAGGGGCGCGACTACTGACAGATGAGGGGCGCGATCCTTGACACTTGAGG
GGCAGAGTGCTGACAGATGAGGGGCGCACCTATTGACATTTGAGGGGCTGTCCACAGGCAGAAAATCCAG
CATTTGCAAGGGTTTCCGCCCGTTTTTCGGCCACCGCTAACCTGTCTTTTAACCTGCTTTTAAACCAATA
TTTATAAACCTTGTTTTTAACCAGGGCTGCGCCCTGTGCGCGTGACCGCGCACGCCGAAGGGGGGTGCCC
CCCCTTCTCGAACCCTCCCGGCCCGCTAACGCGGGCCTCCCATCCCCCCAGGGGCTGCGCCCCTCGGCCG
CGAACGGCCTCACCCCAAAAATGGCAGCGCTGGCAGTCCTTGCCATTGCCGGGATCGGGGCAGTAACGGG
ATGGGCGATCAGCCCGAGCGCGACGCCCGGAAGCATTGACGTGCCGCAGGTGCTGGCATCGACATTCAGC
GACCAGGTGCCGGGCAGTGAGGGCGGCGGCCTGGGTGGCGGCCTGCCCTTCACTTCGGCCGTCGGGGCAT
TCACGGACTTCATGGCGGGGCCGGCAATTTTTACCTTGGGCATTCTTGGCATAGTGGTCGCGGGTGCCGT
GCTCGTGTTCGGGGGTGCGATAAACCCAGCGAACCATTTGAGGTGATAGGTAAGATTATACCGAGGTATG
AAAACGAGAATTGGACCTTTACAGAATTACTCTATGAAGCGCCATATTTAAAAAGCTACCAAGACGAAGA
GGATGAAGAGGATGAGGAGGCAGATTGCCTTGAATATATTGACAATACTGATAAGATAATATATCTTTTA
TATAGAAGATATCGCCGTATGTAAGGATTTCAGGGGGCAAGGCATAGGCAGCGCGCTTATCAATATATCT
ATAGAATGGGCAAAGCATAAAAACTTGCATGGACTAATGCTTGAAACCCAGGACAATAACCTTATAGCTT
GTAAATTCTATCATAATTGGGTAATGACTCCAACTTATTGATAGTGTTTTATGTTCAGATAATGCCCGAT
GACTTTGTCATGCAGCTCCACCGATTTTGAGAACGACAGCGACTTCCGTCCCAGCCGTGCCAGGTGCTGC
CTCAGATTCAGGTTATGCCGCTCAATTCGCTGCGTATATCGCTTGCTGATTACGTGCAGCTTTCCCTTCA
GGCGGGATTCATACAGCGGCCAGCCATCCGTCATCCATATCACCACGTCAAAGGGTGACAGCAGGCTCAT
AAGACGCCCCAGCGTCGCCATAGTGCGTTCACCGAATACGTGCGCAACAACCGTCTTCCGGAGACTGTCA
TACGCGTAAAACAGCCAGCGCTGGCGCGATTTAGCCCCGACATAGCCCCACTGTTCGTCCATTTCCGCGC
AGACGATGACGTCACTGCCCGGCTGTATGCGCGAGGTTACCGACTGCGGCCTGAGTTTTTTAAGTGACGT
AAAATCGTGTTGAGGCCAACGCCCATAATGCGGGCTGTTGCCCGGCATCCAACGCCATTCATGGCCATAT
CAATGATTTTCTGGTGCGTACCGGGTTGAGAAGCGGTGTAAGTGAACTGCAGTTGCCATGTTTTACGGCA
GTGAGAGCAGAGATAGCGCTGATGTCCGGCGGTGCTTTTGCCGTTACGCACCACCCCGTCAGTAGCTGAA
CAGGAGGGACAGCTGATAGAAACAGAAGCCACTGGAGCACCTCAAAAACACCATCATACACTAAATCAGT
AAGTTGGCAGCATCACCCATAATTGTGGTTTCAAAATCGGCTCCGTCGATACTATGTTATACGCCAACTT
TGAAAACAACTTTGAAAAAGCTGTTTTCTGGTATTTAAGGTTTTAGAATGCAAGGAACAGTGAATTGGAG
TTCGTCTTGTTATAATTAGCTTCTTGGGGTATCTTTAAATACTGTAGAAAAGAGGAAGGAAATAATAAAT
GGCTAAAATGAGAATATCACCGGAATTGAAAAAACTGATCGAAAAATACCGCTGCGTAAAAGATACGGAA
GGAATGTCTCCTGCTAAGGTATATAAGCTGGTGGGAGAAAATGAAAACCTATATTTAAAAATGACGGACA
GCCGGTATAAAGGGACCACCTATGATGTGGAACGGGAAAAGGACATGATGCTATGGCTGGAAGGAAAGCT
GCCTGTTCCAAAGGTCCTGCACTTTGAACGGCATGATGGCTGGAGCAATCTGCTCATGAGTGAGGCCGAT
GGCGTCCTTTGCTCGGAAGAGTATGAAGATGAACAAAGCCCTGAAAAGATTATCGAGCTGTATGCGGAGT
GCATCAGGCTCTTTCACTCCATCGACATATCGGATTGTCCCTATACGAATAGCTTAGACAGCCGCTTAGC
CGAATTGGATTACTTACTGAATAACGATCTGGCCGATGTGGATTGCGAAAACTGGGAAGAAGACACTCCA
TTTAAAGATCCGCGCGAGCTGTATGATTTTTTAAAGACGGAAAAGCCCGAAGAGGAACTTGTCTTTTCCC
ACGGCGACCTGGGAGACAGCAACATCTTTGTGAAAGATGGCAAAGTAAGTGGCTTTATTGATCTTGGGAG
AAGCGGCAGGGCGGACAAGTGGTATGACATTGCCTTCTGCGTCCGGTCGATCAGGGAGGATATCGGGGAA
GAACAGTATGTCGAGCTATTTTTTGACTTACTGGGGATCAAGCCTGATTGGGAGAAAATAAAATATTATA
TTTTACTGGATGAATTGTTTTAGTACCTAGATGTGGCGCAACGATGCCGGCGACAAGCAGGAGCGCACCG
ACTTCTTCCGCATCAAGTGTTTTGGCTCTCAGGCCGAGGCCCACGGCAAGTATTTGGGCAAGGGGTCGCT
GGTATTCGTGCAGGGCAAGATTCGGAATACCAAGTACGAGAAGGACGGCCAGACGGTCTACGGGACCGAC
TTCATTGCCGATAAGGTGGATTATCTGGACACCAAGGCACCAGGCGGGTCAAATCAGGAATAAGGGCACA
TTGCCCCGGCGTGAGTCGGGGCAATCCCGCAAGGAGGGTGAATGAATCGGACGTTTGACCGGAAGGCATA
CAGGCAAGAACTGATCGACGCGGGGTTTTCCGCCGAGGATGCCGAAACCATCGCAAGCCGCACCGTCATG
CGTGCGCCCCGCGAAACCTTCCAGTCCGTCGGCTCGATGGTCCAGCAAGCTACGGCCAAGATCGAGCGCG
ACAGCGTGCAACTGGCTCCCCCTGCCCTGCCCGCGCCATCGGCCGCCGTGGAGCGTTCGCGTCGTCTCGA
ACAGGAGGCGGCAGGTTTGGCGAAGTCGATGACCATCGACACGCGAGGAACTATGACGACCAAGAAGCGA
AAAACCGCCGGCGAGGACCTGGCAAAACAGGTCAGCGAGGCCAAGCAGGCCGCGTTGCTGAAACACACGA
AGCAGCAGATCAAGGAAATGCAGCTTTCCTTGTTCGATATTGCGCCGTGGCCGGACACGATGCGAGCGAT
GCCAAACGACACGGCCCGCTCTGCCCTGTTCACCACGCGCAACAAGAAAATCCCGCGCGAGGCGCTGCAA
AACAAGGTCATTTTCCACGTCAACAAGGACGTGAAGATCACCTACACCGGCGTCGAGCTGCGGGCCGACG
ATGACGAACTGGTGTGGCAGCAGGTGTTGGAGTACGCGAAGCGCACCCCTATCGGCGAGCCGATCACCTT
CACGTTCTACGAGCTTTGCCAGGACCTGGGCTGGTCGATCAATGGCCGGTATTACACGAAGGCCGAGGAA
TGCCTGTCGCGCCTACAGGCGACGGCGATGGGCTTCACGTCCGACCGCGTTGGGCACCTGGAATCGGTGT
CGCTGCTGCACCGCTTCCGCGTCCTGGACCGTGGCAAGAAAACGTCCCGTTGCCAGGTCCTGATCGACGA
GGAAATCGTCGTGCTGTTTGCTGGCGACCACTACACGAAATTCATATGGGAGAAGTACCGCAAGCTGTCG
CCGACGGCCCGACGGATGTTCGACTATTTCAGCTCGCACCGGGAGCCGTACCCGCTCAAGCTGGAAACCT
TCCGCCTCATGTGCGGATCGGATTCCACCCGCGTGAAGAAGTGGCGCGAGCAGGTCGGCGAAGCCTGCGA
AGAGTTGCGAGGCAGCGGCCTGGTGGAACACGCCTGGGTCAATGATGACCTGGTGCATTGCAAACGCTAG
GGCCTTGTGGGGTCAGTTCCGGCTGGGGGTTCAGCAGCCAGCGCTTTACTGGCATTTCAGGAACAAGCGG
GCACTGCTCGACGCACTTGCTTCGCTCAGTATCGCTCGGGACGCACGGCGCGCTCTACGAACTGCCGATA
AACAGAGGATTAAAATTGACAATTGTGATTAAGGCTCAGATTCGACGGCTTGGAGCGGCCGACGTGCAGG
ATTTCCGCGAGATCCGATTGTCGGCCCTGAAGAAAGCTCCAGAGATGTTCGGGTCCGTTTACGAGCACGA
GGAGAAAAAGCCCATGGAGGCGTTCGCTGAACGGTTGCGAGATGCCGTGGCATTCGGCGCCTACATCGAC
GGCGAGATCATTGGGCTGTCGGTCTTCAAACAGGAGGACGGCCCCAAGGACGCTCACAAGGCGCATCTGT
CCGGCGTTTTCGTGGAGCCCGAACAGCGAGGCCGAGGGGTCGCCGGTATGCTGCTGCGGGCGTTGCCGGC
GGGTTTATTGCTCGTGATGATCGTCCGACAGATTCCAACGGGAATCTGGTGGATGCGCATCTTCATCCTC
GGCGCACTTAATATTTCGCTATTCTGGAGCTTGTTGTTTATTTCGGTCTACCGCCTGCCGGGCGGGGTCG
CGGCGACGGTAGGCGCTGTGCAGCCGCTGATGGTCGTGTTCATCTCTGCCGCTCTGCTAGGTAGCCCGAT
ACGATTGATGGCGGTCCTGGGGGCTATTTGCGGAACTGCGGGCGTGGCGCTGTTGGTGTTGACACCAAAC
GCAGCGCTAGATCCTGTCGGCGTCGCAGCGGGCCTGGCGGGGGCGGTTTCCATGGCGTTCGGAACCGTGC
TGACCCGCAAGTGGCAACCTCCCGTGCCTCTGCTCACCTTTACCGCCTGGCAACTGGCGGCCGGAGGACT
TCTGCTCGTTCCAGTAGCTTTAGTGTTTGATCCGCCAATCCCGATGCCTACAGGAACCAATGTTCTCGGC
CTGGCGTGGCTCGGCCTGATCGGAGCGGGTTTAACCTACTTCCTTTGGTTCCGGGGGATCTCGCGACTCG
AACCTACAGTTGTTTCCTTACTGGGCTTTCTCAGCCCCAGATCTGGGGTCGATCAGCCGGGGATGCATCA
GGCCGACAGTCGGAACTTCGGGTCCCCGACCTGTACCATTCGGTGAGCAATGGATAGGGGAGTTGATATC
GTCAACGTTCACTTCTAAAGAAATAGCGCCACTCAGCTTCCTCAGCGGCTTTATCCAGCGATTTCCTATT
ATGTCGGCATAGTTCTCAAGATCGACAGCCTGTCACGGTTAAGCGAGAAATGAATAAGAAGGCTGATAAT
TCGGATCTCTGCGAGGGAGATGATATTTGATCACAGGCAGCAACGCTCTGTCATCGTTACAATCAACATG
CTACCCTCCGCGAGATCATCCGTGTTTCAAACCCGGCAGCTTAGTTGCCGTTCTTCCGAATAGCATCGGT
AACATGAGCAAAGTCTGCCGCCTTACAACGGCTCTCCCGCTGACGCCGTCCCGGACTGATGGGCTGCCTG
TATCGAGTGGTGATTTTGTGCCGAGCTGCCGGTCGGGGAGCTGTTGGCTGGCTGGTGGCAGGATATATTG
TGGTGTAAACAAATTGACGCTTAGACAACTTAATAACACATTGCGGACGTTTTTAATGTACTGGGGTGGT
TTTTCTTTTCACCAGTGAGACGGGCAACAGCTGATTGCCCTTCACCGCCTGGCCCTGAGAGAGTTGCAGC
AAGCGGTCCACGCTGGTTTGCCCCAGCAGGCGAAAATCCTGTTTGATGGTGGTTCCGAAATCGGCAAAAT
CCCTTATAAATCAAAAGAATAGCCCGAGATAGGGT
[37 nt withheld, positions 15436-15472]
AAAGAACGTGGACTCCAACGTCAAAGG
[141 nt withheld, positions 15500-15640]
G
[44 nt withheld, positions 15642-15685]
CATTCAGGCTGCGCAACTGTTGGGAAGGGCGATCGGTGCGGGCCTCTTCGCTATTACGCCAGCTGGCGAA
AGGGGGATGTGCTGCAAGGCGATTAAGTTGGGTAACGCCAGGGTTTTCCCAGTCACGACGTTGTAAAACG
ACGGCCAGTGAATTAATTCCCGATCTAGTAACATAGATGACACCGCGCGCGATAATTTATCCTAGTTTGC
GCGCTATATTTTGTTTTCTATCGCGTATTAAATGTATAATTGCGGGACTCTAATCATAAAAACCCATCTC
ATAAATAACGTCATGCATTACATGTTAATTATTACATGCTTAACGTAATTCAACAGAAATTATATGATAA
TCATCGCAAGACCGGCAACAGGATTCAATCTTAAGAAACTTTATTGCCAAATGTTTGAACGATCGGGGAA
ATTCGAGCTCGGTACCCCCTCCTGGGCACGGTCGTACGCGATCCGCCGCGGTTCCACCTCACCATTGCGG
GTATGCCAGTTGAGTTCGATGAGTTCCCGTACCAGCTCCAACTCGGGCGATGCCACGCGCACTCCGTTCA
GATCTCGGTGACGGGCAGGACCGGACGGGGCGGTACCGGCAGGCTGAAGTCCAGCTGCCAGAAACCCACG
TCATGCCAGTTCCCGTGCTTGAAGCCGGCCGCCCGCAGCATGCCGCGGGGGGCATATCCGAGCGCCTCGT
GCATGCGCACGCTCGGGTCGTTGGGCAGCCCGATGACAGCGACCACGCTCTTGAAGCCCTGTGCCTCCAG
GGACTTCAGCAGGTGGGTGTAGAGCGTGGAGCCCAGTCCCGTCCGCTGGTGGCGGGGGGAGACGTACACG
GTCGACTCGGCCGTCCAGTCGTAGGCGTTGCGTGCCTTCCAGGGGCCCGCGTAGGCGATGCCGGCGACCT
CGCCGTCCACCTCGGCGACGAGCCAGGGATAGCGCTCCCGCAGACGGACGAGGTCGTCCGTCCACTCCTG
CGGTTCCTGCGGCTCGGTACGGAAGTTGACCGTGCTTGTCTCGATGTAGTGGTTGACGATGGTGCAGACC
GCCGGCATGTCCGCCTCGGTGGCACGGCGGATGTCGGCCGGGCGTCGTTCTGGGCTCATGGATCCTCTAG
AGTCCCCCGTGTTCTCTCCAAATGAAATGAACTTCCTTATATAGAGGAAGGGTCTTGCGAAGGATAGTGG
GATTGTGCGTCATCCCTTACGTCAGTGGAGATATCACATCAATCCACTTGCTTTGAAGACGTGGTTGGAA
CGTCTTCTTTTTCCACGATGCTCCTCGTGGGTGGGGGTCCATCTTTGGGACCACTGTCGGCAGAGGCATC
TTCAACGATGGCCTTTCCTTTATCGCAATGATGGCATTTGTAGGAGCCACCTTCCTTTTCCACTATCTTC
ACAATAAAGTGACAGATAGCTGGGCAATGGAATCCGAGGAGGTTTCCGGATATTACCCTTTGTTGAAAAG
TCTCAATTGCCCTTTGGTCTTCTGAGACTGTATCTTTGATATTTTTGGAGTAGACAAGTGTGTCGTGCTC
CACCATGTTGACGAAGATTTTCTTCTTGTCATTGAGTCGTAAGAGACTCTGTATGAACTGTTCGCCAGTC
TTTACGGCGAGTTCTGTTAGGTCCTCTATTTGAATCTTTGACTCCATGGCCTTTGATTCAGTGGGAACTA
CCTTTTTAGAGACTCCAATCTCTATTACTTGCCTTGGTTTGTGAAGCAAGCCTTGAATCGTCCATACTGG
AATAGTACTTCTGATCTTGAGAAATATATCTTTCTCTGTGTTCTTGATGCAGTTAGTCCTGAATCTTTTG
ACTGCATCTTTAACCTTCTTGGGAAGGTATTTGATTTCCTGGAGATTATTGCTCGGGTAGATCGTCTTGA
TGAGACCTGCTGCGTAAGCCTCTCTAACCATCTGTGGGTTAGCATTCTTTCTGAAATTGAAAAGGCTAAT
CTGGGGACCTGCAGGGGCAATACCGCCAGGGTTTTCCCAGTCACGACGTTGTAAAACGACGGCCAGTGCC
AAGCTTTCGACGAGTCAGTAATAAACGGCGTCAAAGTGGTTGCAGCCGGCACACACGAGTCGTGTTTATC
AACTCAAAGCACAAATACTTTTCCTCAACCTAAAAATAAGGCAATTAGCCAAAAACAACTTTGCGTGTAA
ACAACGCTCAATACACGTGTCATTTTATTATTAGCTATTGCTTCACCGCCTTAGCTTTCTCGTGACCTAG
TCGTCCTCGTCTTTTCTTCTTCTTCTTCTATAAAACAATACCCAAAGAGCTCTTCTTCTTCACAATTCAG
ATTTCAATTTCTCAAAATCTTAAAAACTTTCTCTCAATTCTCTCTACCGTGATCAAGGTAAATTTCTGTG
TTCCTTATTCTCTCAAAATCTTCGATTTTGTTTTCGTTCGATCCCAATTTCGTATATGTTCTTTGGTTTA
GATTCTGTTAATCTTAGATCGAAGACGATTTTCTGGGTTTGATCGTTAGATATCATCTTAATTCTCGATT
AGGGTTTCATAGATATCATCCGATTTGTTCAAATAATTTGAGTTTTGTCGAATAATTACTCTTCGATTTG
TGATTTCTATCTAGATCTGGTGTTAGTTTCTAGTTTGTGCGATCGAATTTGTAGATTAATC
